Addgene plasmid #108103: LentiV_Neo_SIK3
Purpose: Lentiviral expression plasmid of human SIK3 cDNA with neomycin resistance gene
Depositing lab: Christopher Vakoc. Depositing organization: Cold Spring Harbor Laboratory. Publication: LKB1, Salt-Inducible Kinases, and MEF2C Are Linked Dependencies in Acute Myeloid Leukemia. Tarumoto Y, Lu B, Somerville TDD, Huang YH, Milazzo JP, Wu XS, Klingbeil O, El Demerdash O, Shi J, Vakoc CR. Mol Cell. 2018 Feb 28. pii: S1097-2765(18)30109-6. doi: 10.1016/j.molcel.2018.02.011. PubMed 29526696.
Backbone
  Vector backbone: LentiV_Neo
  Backbone size w/o insert (bp): 7210
  Total vector size (bp): 10989
  Vector type: Mammalian Expression, Lentiviral, CRISPR
  Selectable markers: Neomycin (select with G418)
Growth in bacteria
  Bacterial resistance: Ampicillin, 100 μg/mL
  Growth temperature: 37°C
  Growth strain: NEB Stable
  Copy number: High Copy
Gene/Insert
  Gene/Insert name: SIK3
  Species: H. sapiens (human)
  Insert size (bp): 3783
  GenBank ID: NM_001281749
  Entrez Gene: SIK3 (a.k.a. L19, QSK, SIK-3)
  Promoter: EFS promoter
  Cloning method: Ligation Independent Cloning
  Sequencing primers: 5′ AACTGGGAAAGTGATGTCGTGTACTG; 3′ GAGAACCTGCGTGCAATCCATC
Terms and licenses: Academic/Nonprofit Terms; Industry Terms: Not Available to Industry
How to cite: LentiV_Neo_SIK3 was a gift from Christopher Vakoc (Addgene plasmid # 108103 ; http://n2t.net/addgene:108103 ; RRID:Addgene_108103)
