[The description below was written by a language model from this plasmid's Addgene catalogue record and pLannotate feature annotations shown in this document.]
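Description:
LentiV_Neo_SIK3 is a third-generation-style, self-inactivating HIV-1 lentiviral expression plasmid of about 11 kb, built on the LentiV_Neo backbone to deliver a human SIK3 (salt-inducible kinase 3) cDNA into mammalian cells. In bacteria it is maintained by a high-copy ColE1/pUC origin and selected through the β-lactamase (AmpR) gene. The backbone also retains an f1 origin, an SV40 origin, and remnants of a lac/T7/T3 cloning region that play no role in the payload.

The viral genome is transcribed in packaging cells from an RSV promoter fused to a truncated 5' LTR. It carries the Ψ packaging signal with a partial gag sequence, the Rev response element for Rev-dependent nuclear export, and the cPPT/CTS, which aids nuclear import of the reverse-transcribed genome. It ends in a ΔU3 3' LTR followed by an SV40 polyadenylation signal, so the integrated provirus lacks LTR promoter activity.

Expression in target cells is driven internally by the EFS promoter, the short EF-1α core promoter, placed upstream of the roughly 3.8 kb SIK3 open reading frame. A neomycin phosphotransferase gene lies a short distance downstream on the same strand, with no separate promoter annotated. This suggests that SIK3 and the marker are co-expressed from one transcript, although the linking element in the gap is not identified in the feature table. A tiny puromycin-resistance fragment at the junction appears to be a cloning remnant. A WPRE follows to enhance transcript stability and expression.

Transduced cells are selected with G418. Although catalogued under CRISPR, no guide RNA or Cas elements are annotated. The plasmid serves for stable SIK3 cDNA expression, and the associated study concerns kinase dependencies in acute myeloid leukemia.
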