Features (pLannotate 1.2.2; 27 found; start..end, strand, type, name):
     19..245     +  promoter       RSV promoter: Rous sarcoma virus enhancer/promoter
    246..426     +  LTR            5' LTR (truncated): truncated 5' long terminal repeat (LTR) from HIV-1
    473..598     +  misc_feature   HIV-1 Ψ: packaging signal of human immunodeficiency virus type 1
    582..945     +  CDS            HIV-1 gag (fragment): gag protein from human immunodeficiency virus 1; gag
   1091..1324    +  misc_feature   RRE: The Rev response element (RRE) of HIV-1 allows for Rev-dependent mRNA export from the nucleus to the cytoplasm.
   1701..1727    +  CDS            Rev (fragment): human immunodeficiency virus 1 (HIV-1) Rev protein; rev; enhances nuclear export of unspliced and incompletely spliced viral mRNAs
   1737..1854    +  misc_feature   cPPT/CTS: central polypurine tract and central termination sequence of HIV-1
   1923..2134    +  promoter       EF-1α core promoter: core promoter for human elongation factor EF-1α
   2183..5965    +  CDS            SIK3: SIK3_HUMAN - Also known as KIAA0999 From Homo sapiens (Human).
   6032..6050    +  CDS            PuroR (fragment): puromycin N-acetyltransferase; pac from Streptomyces; confers resistance to puromycin
   6050..6841    +  CDS            neo: KKA2_KLEPN - Also known as kan, nptII. Experimental evidence at protein level: Swiss-Prot protein existence level 1. Resistance to kanamycin, neomycin, paromomycin, ribostamycin, butirosin and gentamicin B. From Klebsiella pneumoniae.
   6860..7448    +  misc_feature   WPRE: woodchuck hepatitis virus posttranscriptional regulatory element
   7499..7518    +  misc_feature   cPPT/CTS (fragment): central polypurine tract and central termination sequence of HIV-1
   7520..7753    +  LTR            3' LTR (ΔU3): self-inactivating 3' long terminal repeat (LTR) from HIV-1
   7831..7952    +  polyA_signal   SV40 poly(A) signal: SV40 polyadenylation signal
   7992..8127    +  rep_origin     SV40 ori: SV40 origin of replication
   8148..8166    -  promoter       T7 promoter: promoter for bacteriophage T7 RNA polymerase
   8174..8329    +  CDS            lacZα (fragment): LacZα fragment of β-galactosidase; lacZ fragment
   8334..8762    +  rep_origin     f1 ori (sequence partly withheld): f1 bacteriophage origin of replication; arrow indicates direction of (+) strand synthesis
   8815..8919    +  promoter       AmpR promoter: bla
   8920..9780    +  CDS            AmpR: β-lactamase; bla; confers resistance to ampicillin, carbenicillin, and related antibiotics
   9951..10539   +  rep_origin     ori: high-copy-number ColE1/pMB1/pBR322/pUC origin of replication
  10722..10814   +  CDS            lacI (fragment): lac repressor; lacI; The lac repressor binds to the lac operator to inhibit transcription in E. coli. This inhibition can be relieved by adding lactose or isopropyl-β-D-thiogalactopyranoside (IPTG).
  10827..10848   +  protein_bind   CAP binding site: CAP binding activates transcription in the presence of cAMP. E. coli catabolite activator protein
  10863..10893   +  promoter       lac promoter: promoter for the E. coli lac operon
  10897..10919   +  protein_bind   lac operator (fragment): The lac repressor binds to the lac operator to inhibit transcription in E. coli. This inhibition can be relieved by adding lactose or isopropyl-β-D-thiogalactopyranoside (IPTG). lac repressor encoded by lacI
  10962..10980   +  promoter       T3 promoter: promoter for bacteriophage T3 RNA polymerase
>Addgene plasmid #108103 | LentiV_Neo_SIK3 | addgene full sequence | sequence record 207838 | Addgene NGS Result
CTGGAGCTGCAAGCTTAATGTAGTCTTATGCAATACTCTTGTAGTCTTGCAACATGGTAACGATGAGTTA
GCAACATGCCTTACAAGGAGAGAAAAAGCACCGTGCATGCCGATTGGTGGAAGTAAGGTGGTACGATCGT
GCCTTATTAGGAAGGCAACAGACGGGTCTGACATGGATTGGACGAACCACTGAATTGCCGCATTGCAGAG
ATATTGTATTTAAGTGCCTAGCTCGATACATAAACGGGTCTCTCTGGTTAGACCAGATCTGAGCCTGGGA
GCTCTCTGGCTAACTAGGGAACCCACTGCTTAAGCCTCAATAAAGCTTGCCTTGAGTGCTTCAAGTAGTG
TGTGCCCGTCTGTTGTGTGACTCTGGTAACTAGAGATCCCTCAGACCCTTTTAGTCAGTGTGGAAAATCT
CTAGCAGTGGCGCCCGAACAGGGACTTGAAAGCGAAAGGGAAACCAGAGGAGCTCTCTCGACGCAGGACT
CGGCTTGCTGAAGCGCGCACGGCAAGAGGCGAGGGGCGGCGACTGGTGAGTACGCCAAAAATTTTGACTA
GCGGAGGCTAGAAGGAGAGAGATGGGTGCGAGAGCGTCAGTATTAAGCGGGGGAGAATTAGATCGCGATG
GGAAAAAATTCGGTTAAGGCCAGGGGGAAAGAAAAAATATAAATTAAAACATATAGTATGGGCAAGCAGG
GAGCTAGAACGATTCGCAGTTAATCCTGGCCTGTTAGAAACATCAGAAGGCTGTAGACAAATACTGGGAC
AGCTACAACCATCCCTTCAGACAGGATCAGAAGAACTTAGATCATTATATAATACAGTAGCAACCCTCTA
TTGTGTGCATCAAAGGATAGAGATAAAAGACACCAAGGAAGCTTTAGACAAGATAGAGGAAGAGCAAAAC
AAAAGTAAGACCACCGCACAGCAAGCGGCCGCTGATCTTCAGACCTGGAGGAGGAGATATGAGGGACAAT
TGGAGAAGTGAATTATATAAATATAAAGTAGTAAAAATTGAACCATTAGGAGTAGCACCCACCAAGGCAA
AGAGAAGAGTGGTGCAGAGAGAAAAAAGAGCAGTGGGAATAGGAGCTTTGTTCCTTGGGTTCTTGGGAGC
AGCAGGAAGCACTATGGGCGCAGCGTCAATGACGCTGACGGTACAGGCCAGACAATTATTGTCTGGTATA
GTGCAGCAGCAGAACAATTTGCTGAGGGCTATTGAGGCGCAACAGCATCTGTTGCAACTCACAGTCTGGG
GCATCAAGCAGCTCCAGGCAAGAATCCTGGCTGTGGAAAGATACCTAAAGGATCAACAGCTCCTGGGGAT
TTGGGGTTGCTCTGGAAAACTCATTTGCACCACTGCTGTGCCTTGGAATGCTAGTTGGAGTAATAAATCT
CTGGAACAGATTTGGAATCACACGACCTGGATGGAGTGGGACAGAGAAATTAACAATTACACAAGCTTAA
TACACTCCTTAATTGAAGAATCGCAAAACCAGCAAGAAAAGAATGAACAAGAATTATTGGAATTAGATAA
ATGGGCAAGTTTGTGGAATTGGTTTAACATAACAAATTGGCTGTGGTATATAAAATTATTCATAATGATA
GTAGGAGGCTTGGTAGGTTTAAGAATAGTTTTTGCTGTACTTTCTATAGTGAATAGAGTTAGGCAGGGAT
ATTCACCATTATCGTTTCAGACCCACCTCCCAACCCCGAGGGGACCCAGACCACAATTTTAAAAGAAAAG
GGGGGATTGGGGGGTACAGTGCAGGGGAAAGAATAGTAGACATAATAGCAACAGACATACAAACTAAAGA
ATTACAAAAACAAATTACAAAAATTCAAAATTTTCGGGTTTATTACAGGGACAGCAGAGATCCACTTTGG
CGCCGGCTCGAGTGGCTCCGGTGCCCGTCAGTGGGCAGAGCGCACATCGCCCACAGTCCCCGAGAAGTTG
GGGGGAGGGGTCGGCAATTGAACCGGTGCCTAGAGAAGGTGGCGCGGGGTAAACTGGGAAAGTGATGTCG
TGTACTGGCTCCGCCTTTTTCCCGAGGGTGGGGGAGAACCGTATATAAGTGCAGTAGTCGCCGTGAACGT
TCTTTTTCGCAACGGGTTTGCCGCCAGAACACAGGTGTCGTGACGCGGGATCCGCCACCCGGAGGTTTCA
CTGCACAACAAGATGGCGGCGGCGGCGGCGAGCGGAGCTGGCGGGGCTGCCGGGGCCGGGACTGGGGGAG
CCGGGCCCGCGGGCCGCCTGCTGCCTCCGCCCGCGCCGGGGTCCCCAGCCGCCCCCGCTGCCGTGTCCCC
TGCGGCCGGCCAGCCGCGTCCCCCAGCCCCGGCCTCCCGCGGACCCATGCCCGCCCGTATCGGCTACTAC
GAGATCGACCGCACCATCGGCAAGGGCAACTTCGCGGTGGTCAAGCGGGCCACGCACCTCGTCACCAAGG
CCAAGGTTGCTATCAAGATCATAGATAAGACCCAGCTGGATGAAGAAAACTTGAAGAAGATTTTCCGGGA
AGTTCAAATTATGAAGATGCTTTGCCACCCCCATATCATCAGGCTCTACCAGGTTATGGAGACAGAACGG
ATGATTTATCTGGTGACAGAATATGCTAGTGGAGGGGAAATATTTGACCACCTGGTGGCCCATGGTAGAA
TGGCAGAAAAGGAGGCACGTCGGAAGTTCAAACAGATCGTCACAGCTGTCTATTTTTGTCACTGTCGGAA
CATTGTTCATCGTGATTTAAAAGCTGAAAATTTACTTCTGGATGCCAATCTGAATATCAAAATAGCAGAT
TTTGGTTTCAGTAACCTCTTCACTCCTGGGCAGCTGCTGAAGACCTGGTGTGGCAGCCCTCCCTATGCTG
CACCTGAACTCTTTGAAGGAAAAGAATATGATGGGCCCAAAGTGGACATCTGGAGCCTTGGAGTTGTCCT
CTACGTGCTTGTGTGCGGTGCCCTGCCATTTGATGGAAGCACACTGCAGAATCTGCGGGCCCGCGTGCTG
AGTGGAAAGTTCCGCATCCCATTTTTTATGTCCACAGAATGTGAGCATTTGATCCGCCATATGTTGGTGT
TAGATCCCAATAAGCGCCTCTCCATGGAGCAGATCTGCAAGCACAAGTGGATGAAGCTAGGGGACGCCGA
TCCCAACTTTGACAGGTTAATAGCTGAATGCCAACAACTAAAGGAAGAAAGACAGGTGGACCCCCTGAAT
GAGGATGTCCTCTTGGCCATGGAGGACATGGGACTGGACAAAGAACAGACACTGCAGGCGGAGCAGGCAG
GTACTGCTATGAACATCAGCGTTCCCCAGGTGCAGCTGATCAACCCAGAGAACCAAATTGTGGAGCCGGA
TGGGACACTGAATTTGGACAGTGATGAGGGTGAAGAGCCTTCCCCTGAAGCATTGGTGCGCTATTTGTCA
ATGAGGAGGCACACAGTGGGTGTGGCTGACCCACGCACGGAAGTTATGGAAGATCTGCAGAAGCTCCTAC
CTGGCTTTCCTGGAGTCAACCCCCAGGCTCCATTCCTGCAGGTGGCCCCTAATGTGAACTTCATGCACAA
CCTGTTGCCTATGCAAAACTTGCAACCAACCGGGCAACTTGAGTACAAGGAGCAGTCTCTCCTACAGCCG
CCCACGCTACAGCTGTTGAATGGAATGGGCCCCCTTGGCCGGAGGGCATCAGATGGAGGAGCCAACATCC
AACTGCATGCCCAGCAGCTGCTGAAGCGCCCACGGGGACCCTCTCCGCTTGTCACCATGACACCAGCAGT
GCCAGCAGTTACCCCTGTGGACGAGGAGAGCTCAGACGGGGAGCCAGACCAGGAAGCTGTGCAGAGGTAC
TTGGCAAATAGGTCCAAAAGACATACACTGGCCATGACCAACCCTACAGCTGAGATCCCACCGGACCTAC
AACGGCAGCTAGGACAGCAGCCTTTCCGTTCCCGGGTCTGGCCTCCTCACCTGGTACCTGATCAGCATCG
CTCTACCTACAAGGACTCCAACACTCTGCACCTCCCTACGGAGCGTTTCTCCCCTGTGCGCCGGTTCTCA
GATGGGGCTGCGAGCATCCAGGCCTTCAAAGCTCACCTGGAAAAAATGGGCAACAACAGCAGCATCAAAC
AGCTGCAGCAGGAGTGTGAGCAGCTGCAGAAGATGTACGGGGGGCAGATTGATGAAAGAACCCTGGAGAA
GACCCAGCAGCAGCATATGTTATACCAGCAGGAGCAGCACCATCAAATTCTCCAGCAACAAATTCAAGAC
TCTATCTGTCCTCCTCAGCCATCTCCACCTCTTCAGGCTGCATGTGAAAATCAGCCAGCCCTCCTTACCC
ATCAGCTCCAGAGGTTAAGGATTCAGCCTTCAAGCCCACCCCCCAACCACCCCAACAACCATCTCTTCAG
GCAGCCCAGTAATAGTCCTCCCCCCATGAGCAGTGCCATGATCCAGCCTCACGGGGCTGCATCTTCTTCC
CAGTTTCAAGGCTTACCTTCCCGCAGTGCAATCTTTCAGCAGCAACCTGAGAACTGTTCCTCTCCTCCCA
ACGTGGCACTAACCTGCTTGGGTATGCAGCAGCCTGCTCAGTCACAGCAGGTCACCATCCAAGTCCAAGA
GCCTGTTGACATGCTCAGCAACATGCCAGGCACAGCTGCAGGCTCCAGTGGGCGCGGCATCTCCATCAGC
CCCAGTGCTGGTCAGATGCAGATGCAGCACCGTACCAACCTGATGGCCACCCTCAGCTATGGGCACCGTC
CCTTGTCCAAGCAGCTGAGTGCTGACAGTGCAGAGGCTCACAGTGCACATCAGCAGCCGCCACACTATAC
CACGTCGGCACTACAGCAGGCCCTGCTGTCTCCCACGCCGCCAGACTATACAAGACACCAGCAGGTACCC
CACATCCTTCAAGGACTGCTTTCTCCCCGGCATTCGCTCACCGGCCACTCGGACATCCGGCTGCCCCCAA
CAGAGTTTGCACAGCTCATTAAAAGGCAGCAGCAACAACGGCAGCAGCAGCAGCAACAGCAGCAACAGCA
AGAATACCAGGAACTGTTCAGGCACATGAACCAAGGGGATGCGGGGAGTCTGGCTCCCAGCCTTGGGGGA
CAGAGCATGACAGAGCGCCAGGCTTTATCTTATCAAAATGCTGACTCTTATCACCATCACACCAGCCCCC
AGCATCTGCTACAAATCAGGGCACAAGAATGTGTCTCACAGGCTTCCTCACCCACCCCGCCCCACGGGTA
TGCTCACCAGCCGGCACTGATGCATTCAGAGAGCATGGAGGAGGACTGCTCGTGTGAGGGGGCCAAGGAT
GGCTTCCAAGACAGTAAGAGTTCAAGTACATTGACCAAAGGTTGCCATGACAGCCCTCTGCTCTTGAGTA
CCGGTGGACCTGGGGACCCTGAATCTTTGCTAGGAACTGTGAGTCATGCCCAAGAATTGGGGATACATCC
CTATGGTCATCAGCCAACTGCTGCATTCAGTAAAAATAAGGTGCCCAGCAGAGAGCCTGTCATAGGGAAC
TGCATGGATAGAAGTTCTCCAGGACAAGCAGTGGAGCTGCCGGATCACAATGGGCTCGGGTACCCAGCAC
GCCCCTCCGTCCATGAGCACCACAGGCCCCGGGCCCTCCAGAGACACCACACGATCCAGAACAGCGACGA
TGCTTATGTACAGCTGGATAACTTGCCAGGAATGAGTCTCGTGGCTGGGAAAGCACTTAGCTCTGCCCGG
ATGTCGGATGCAGTTCTCAGTCAGTCTTCGCTCATGGGCAGCCAGCAGTTTCAGGATGGGGAAAATGAGG
AATGTGGGGCAAGCCTGGGAGGTCATGAGCACCCAGACCTGAGTGATGGCAGCCAGCATTTAAACTCCTC
TTGCTATCCATCTACGTGTATTACAGACATTCTGCTCAGCTACAAGCACCCCGAAGTCTCCTTCAGCATG
GAGCAGGCAGGCGTGGGCAGCGGCGCCACCAACTTCAGCCTGCTGAAGCAGGCCGGCGACGTGGAGGAGA
ACCCCGGCCCCATGACCGAGTACAAGCCCATGATTGAACAAGATGGATTGCACGCAGGTTCTCCGGCCGC
TTGGGTGGAGAGGCTATTCGGCTATGACTGGGCACAACAGACAATCGGCTGCTCTGATGCCGCCGTGTTC
CGGCTGTCAGCGCAGGGGCGCCCGGTTCTTTTTGTCAAGACCGACCTGTCCGGTGCCCTGAATGAACTGC
AGGACGAGGCAGCGCGGCTATCGTGGCTGGCCACGACGGGCGTTCCTTGCGCAGCTGTGCTCGACGTTGT
CACTGAAGCGGGAAGGGACTGGCTGCTATTGGGCGAAGTGCCGGGGCAGGATCTCCTGTCATCTCACCTT
GCTCCTGCCGAGAAAGTATCCATCATGGCTGATGCAATGCGGCGGCTGCATACGCTTGATCCGGCTACCT
GCCCATTCGACCACCAAGCGAAACATCGCATCGAGCGAGCACGTACTCGGATGGAAGCCGGTCTTGTCGA
TCAGGATGATCTGGACGAAGAGCATCAGGGGCTCGCGCCAGCCGAACTGTTCGCCAGGCTCAAGGCGCGC
ATGCCCGACGGCGAGGATCTCGTCGTGACCCATGGCGATGCCTGCTTGCCGAATATCATGGTGGAAAATG
GCCGCTTTTCTGGATTCATCGACTGTGGCCGGCTGGGTGTGGCGGACCGCTATCAGGACATAGCGTTGGC
TACCCGTGATATTGCTGAAGAGCTTGGCGGCGAATGGGCTGACCGCTTCCTCGTGCTTTACGGTATCGCC
GCTCCCGATTCGCAGCGCATCGCCTTCTATCGCCTTCTTGACGAGTTCTTCTGAACGCGTTAAGTCGACA
ATCAACCTCTGGATTACAAAATTTGTGAAAGATTGACTGGTATTCTTAACTATGTTGCTCCTTTTACGCT
ATGTGGATACGCTGCTTTAATGCCTTTGTATCATGCTATTGCTTCCCGTATGGCTTTCATTTTCTCCTCC
TTGTATAAATCCTGGTTGCTGTCTCTTTATGAGGAGTTGTGGCCCGTTGTCAGGCAACGTGGCGTGGTGT
GCACTGTGTTTGCTGACGCAACCCCCACTGGTTGGGGCATTGCCACCACCTGTCAGCTCCTTTCCGGGAC
TTTCGCTTTCCCCCTCCCTATTGCCACGGCGGAACTCATCGCCGCCTGCCTTGCCCGCTGCTGGACAGGG
GCTCGGCTGTTGGGCACTGACAATTCCGTGGTGTTGTCGGGGAAATCATCGTCCTTTCCTTGGCTGCTCG
CCTGTGTTGCCACCTGGATTCTGCGCGGGACGTCCTTCTGCTACGTCCCTTCGGCCCTCAATCCAGCGGA
CCTTCCTTCCCGCGGCCTGCTGCCGGCTCTGCGGCCTCTTCCGCGTCTTCGCCTTCGCCCTCAGACGAGT
CGGATCTCCCTTTGGGCCGCCTCCCCGCGTCGACTTTAAGACCAATGACTTACAAGGCAGCTGTAGATCT
TAGCCACTTTTTAAAAGAAAAGGGGGGACTGGAAGGGCTAATTCACTCCCAACGAAGACAAGATCTGCTT
TTTGCTTGTACTGGGTCTCTCTGGTTAGACCAGATCTGAGCCTGGGAGCTCTCTGGCTAACTAGGGAACC
CACTGCTTAAGCCTCAATAAAGCTTGCCTTGAGTGCTTCAAGTAGTGTGTGCCCGTCTGTTGTGTGACTC
TGGTAACTAGAGATCCCTCAGACCCTTTTAGTCAGTGTGGAAAATCTCTAGCAGTACGTATAGTAGTTCA
TGTCATCTTATTATTCAGTATTTATAACTTGCAAAGAAATGAATATCAGAGAGTGAGAGGAACTTGTTTA
TTGCAGCTTATAATGGTTACAAATAAAGCAATAGCATCACAAATTTCACAAATAAAGCATTTTTTTCACT
GCATTCTAGTTGTGGTTTGTCCAAACTCATCAATGTATCTTATCATGTCTGGCTCTAGCTATCCCGCCCC
TAACTCCGCCCATCCCGCCCCTAACTCCGCCCAGTTCCGCCCATTCTCCGCCCCATGGCTGACTAATTTT
TTTTATTTATGCAGAGGCCGAGGCCGCCTCGGCCTCTGAGCTATTCCAGAAGTAGTGAGGAGGCTTTTTT
GGAGGCCTAGGGACGTACCCAATTCGCCCTATAGTGAGTCGTATTACGCGCGCTCACTGGCCGTCGTTTT
ACAACGTCGTGACTGGGAAAACCCTGGCGTTACCCAACTTAATCGCCTTGCAGCACATCCCCCTTTCGCC
AGCTGGCGTAATAGCGAAGAGGCCCGCACCGATCGCCCTTCCCAACAGTTGCGCAGCCTGAATGGCGAAT
GGG
[124 nt withheld, positions 8334-8457]
C
[91 nt withheld, positions 8459-8549]
A
[49 nt withheld, positions 8551-8599]
CCTTTGACGTTGGAGTCCACGTTCTTT
[37 nt withheld, positions 8627-8663]
ACCCTATCTCGGTCTATTCTTTTGATTTATAAGGGATTTTGCCGATTTCGGCCTATTGGTTAAAAAATGA
GCTGATTTAACAAAAATTTAACGCGAATTTTAACAAAATATTAACGCTTACAATTTAGGTGGCACTTTTC
GGGGAAATGTGCGCGGAACCCCTATTTGTTTATTTTTCTAAATACATTCAAATATGTATCCGCTCATGAG
ACAATAACCCTGATAAATGCTTCAATAATATTGAAAAAGGAAGAGTATGAGTATTCAACATTTCCGTGTC
GCCCTTATTCCCTTTTTTGCGGCATTTTGCCTTCCTGTTTTTGCTCACCCAGAAACGCTGGTGAAAGTAA
AAGATGCTGAAGATCAGTTGGGTGCACGAGTGGGTTACATCGAACTGGATCTCAACAGCGGTAAGATCCT
TGAGAGTTTTCGCCCCGAAGAACGTTTTCCAATGATGAGCACTTTTAAAGTTCTGCTATGTGGCGCGGTA
TTATCCCGTATTGACGCCGGGCAAGAGCAACTCGGTCGCCGCATACACTATTCTCAGAATGACTTGGTTG
AGTACTCACCAGTCACAGAAAAGCATCTTACGGATGGCATGACAGTAAGAGAATTATGCAGTGCTGCCAT
AACCATGAGTGATAACACTGCGGCCAACTTACTTCTGACAACGATCGGAGGACCGAAGGAGCTAACCGCT
TTTTTGCACAACATGGGGGATCATGTAACTCGCCTTGATCGTTGGGAACCGGAGCTGAATGAAGCCATAC
CAAACGACGAGCGTGACACCACGATGCCTGTAGCAATGGCAACAACGTTGCGCAAACTATTAACTGGCGA
ACTACTTACTCTAGCTTCCCGGCAACAATTAATAGACTGGATGGAGGCGGATAAAGTTGCAGGACCACTT
CTGCGCTCGGCCCTTCCGGCTGGCTGGTTTATTGCTGATAAATCTGGAGCCGGTGAGCGTGGGTCTCGCG
GTATCATTGCAGCACTGGGGCCAGATGGTAAGCCCTCCCGTATCGTAGTTATCTACACGACGGGGAGTCA
GGCAACTATGGATGAACGAAATAGACAGATCGCTGAGATAGGTGCCTCACTGATTAAGCATTGGTAACTG
TCAGACCAAGTTTACTCATATATACTTTAGATTGATTTAAAACTTCATTTTTAATTTAAAAGGATCTAGG
TGAAGATCCTTTTTGATAATCTCATGACCAAAATCCCTTAACGTGAGTTTTCGTTCCACTGAGCGTCAGA
CCCCGTAGAAAAGATCAAAGGATCTTCTTGAGATCCTTTTTTTCTGCGCGTAATCTGCTGCTTGCAAACA
AAAAAACCACCGCTACCAGCGGTGGTTTGTTTGCCGGATCAAGAGCTACCAACTCTTTTTCCGAAGGTAA
CTGGCTTCAGCAGAGCGCAGATACCAAATACTGTTCTTCTAGTGTAGCCGTAGTTAGGCCACCACTTCAA
GAACTCTGTAGCACCGCCTACATACCTCGCTCTGCTAATCCTGTTACCAGTGGCTGCTGCCAGTGGCGAT
AAGTCGTGTCTTACCGGGTTGGACTCAAGACGATAGTTACCGGATAAGGCGCAGCGGTCGGGCTGAACGG
GGGGTTCGTGCACACAGCCCAGCTTGGAGCGAACGACCTACACCGAACTGAGATACCTACAGCGTGAGCT
ATGAGAAAGCGCCACGCTTCCCGAAGGGAGAAAGGCGGACAGGTATCCGGTAAGCGGCAGGGTCGGAACA
GGAGAGCGCACGAGGGAGCTTCCAGGGGGAAACGCCTGGTATCTTTATAGTCCTGTCGGGTTTCGCCACC
TCTGACTTGAGCGTCGATTTTTGTGATGCTCGTCAGGGGGGCGGAGCCTATGGAAAAACGCCAGCAACGC
GGCCTTTTTACGGTTCCTGGCCTTTTGCTGGCCTTTTGCTCACATGTTCTTTCCTGCGTTATCCCCTGAT
TCTGTGGATAACCGTATTACCGCCTTTGAGTGAGCTGATACCGCTCGCCGCAGCCGAACGACCGAGCGCA
GCGAGTCAGTGAGCGAGGAAGCGGAAGAGCGCCCAATACGCAAACCGCCTCTCCCCGCGCGTTGGCCGAT
TCATTAATGCAGCTGGCACGACAGGTTTCCCGACTGGAAAGCGGGCAGTGAGCGCAACGCAATTAATGTG
AGTTAGCTCACTCATTAGGCACCCCAGGCTTTACACTTTATGCTTCCGGCTCGTATGTTGTGTGGAATTG
TGAGCGGATAACAATTTCACACAGGAAACAGCTATGACCATGATTACGCCAAGCGCGCAATTAACCCTCA
CTAAAGGGAACAAAAG
